>Addgene plasmid #135410 | pJES103 | addgene full sequence | sequence record 270631 | Addgene NGS Result
TTGAGATCCTTTTTTTCTGCGCGTAATCTGCTGCTTGCAAACAAAAAAACCACCGCTACCAGCGGTGGTT
TGTTTGCCGGATCAAGAGCTACCAACTCTTTTTCCGAAGGTAACTGGCTTCAGCAGAGCGCAGATACCAA
ATACTGTCCTTCTAGTGTAGCCGTAGTTAGGCCACCACTTCAAGAACTCTGTAGCACCGCCTACATACCT
CGCTCTGCTAATCCTGTTACCAGTGGCTGCTGCCAGTGGCGATAAGTCGTGTCTTACCGGGTTGGACTCA
AGACGATAGTTACCGGATAAGGCGCAGCGGTCGGGCTGAACGGGGGGTTCGTGCACACAGCCCAGCTTGG
AGCGAACGACCTACACCGAACTGAGATACCTACAGCGTGAGCTATGAGAAAGCGCCACGCTTCCCGAGGG
GAGAAAGGCGGACAGGTATCCGGTAAGCGGCAGGGTCGGAACAGGAGAGCGCACGAGGGAGCTTCCAGGG
GGAAACGCCTGGTATCTTTATAGTCCTGTCGGGTTTCGCCACCTCTGACTTGAGCGTCGATTTTTGTGAT
GCTCGTCAGGGGGGCGGAGCCTATGGAAAAACGCCAGCAACGCGGCCTTTTTACGGTTCCTGGCCTTTTG
CTGGCCTTTTGCTCACATGTTCTTTCCTGCGTTATCCCCTGATTCTGTGGATAACCGTATTACCGCCTTT
GAGTGAGCTGATACCGCTCGCCGCAGCCGAACGACCGAGCGCAACGCGTGAGCCCACCAGCTCCGTAAGT
TCGGGCGCTGTGTGGCTCGTACCCGCGCATTCAGGCGGCAGGGGGTCTAACGGGTCTAAGGCGGCGTGTA
CGGCCGCCACAGCGGCTCTCAGCGGCCCGGAAACGTCCTCGAAACGACGCATGTGTTCCTCCTGGTTGGT
ACAGGTGGTTGGGGGTGCTCGGCTGTCGCTGGTGTTCCACCACCAGGGCTCGACGGGAGAGCGGGGGAGT
GTGCAGTTGTGGGGTGGCCCCTCAGCGAAATATCTGACTTGGAGCTCGTGTCGGACCATACACCGGTGAT
TAATCGTGGTCTACTACCAAGCGTGAGCCACGTCGCCGACGAATTTGAGCAGCTCTGGCTGCCGTACTGG
CCGCTGGCAAGCGACGATCTGCTCGAGGGGATCTACCGCCAAAGCCGCGCGTCGGCCCTAGGCCGCCGGT
ACATCGAGGCGAACCCAACAGCGCTGGCAAACCTGCTGGTCGTGGACGTAGACCATCCAGACGCAGCGCT
CCGAGCGCTCAGCGCCCGGGGGTCCCATCCGCTGCCCAACGCGATCGTGGGCAATCGCGCCAACGGCCAC
GCACACGCAGTGTGGGCACTCAACGCCCCTGTTCCACGCACCGAATACGCGCGGCGTAAGCCGCTCGCAT
ACATGGCGGCGTGCGCCGAAGGCCTTCGGCGCGCCGTCGATGGCGACCGCAGTTACTCAGGCCTCATGAC
CAAAAACCCCGGCCACATCGCCTGGGAAACGGAATGGCTCCACTCAGATCTCTACACACTCAGCCACATC
GAGGCCGAGCTCGGCGCGAACATGCCACCGCCGCGCTGGCGTCAGCAGACCACGTACAAAGCGGCTCCGA
CGCCGCTAGGGCGGAATTGCGCACTGTTCGATTCCGTCAGGTTGTGGGCCTATCGTCCCGCCCTCATGCG
GATCTACCTGCCGACCCGGAACGTGGACGGACTCGGCCGCGCGATCTATGCCGAGTGCCACGCGCGAAAC
GCCGAATTTCCGTGCAACGACGTGTGTCCCGGACCGCTACCGGACAGCGAGGTCCGCGCCATCGCCAACA
GCATTTGGCGTTGGATCACAACCAAGTCGCGCATTTGGGCGGACGGGATCGTGGTCTACGAGGCCACACT
CAGTGCGCGCCAGTCGGCCATCTCGCGGAAGGGCGCAGCAGCGCGCACGGCGGCGAGCACAGTTGCGCGG
CGCGCAAAGTCCGCGTCAGCCATGGAGGCATTGCTATGAGCGACGGCTACAGCGACGGCTACAACCGGCA
GCCGACTGTCCGCAAAAAGCGGCGCGTGACCGCCGCCGAAGGCGCTCGAATCACCGGACTATCCGAACGC
CACGTCGTCCGGCTCGTGGCGCAGGAACGCAGCGAGTGGCTCGCCGAGCAGGCTGCACGCCGCGAACGCA
TCCGCGCCTATCACGACGACGAGGGCCACTCTTGGCCGCAAACGGCCAAACATTTCGGGCTGCATCTGGA
CACCGTTAAGCGACTCGGCTATCGGGCGAGGAAAGAGCGTGCGGCAGAACAGGAAGCGGCTCAAAAGGCC
CACAACGAAGCCGACAATCCACCGCTGTTCTAACGCAATTGGGGAGCGGGTGTCGCGGGGGTTCCGTGGG
GGGTTCCGTTGCAACGGGTCGGACAGGTAAAAGTCCTGGTAGACGCTAGTTTTCTGGTTTGGGCCATGCC
TGTCTCGTTGCGTGTTTCGTTGCGCCCGTTTTGAATACCAGCCAGACGAGACGGGGTTCTACGAATCTTG
GTCGATACCAAGCCATTTCCGCTGAATATCGGGGAGCTCACCGCCAGAATCGGTGGTTGTGGTGATGTAC
GTGGCGAACTCCGTTGTAGTGCCTGTGGTGGCATCCGTGGCGCGGCCGCGGTACCAGATCTTTAAATCTA
GACGGTGACCACAACGCGCCCGCTTTGATCGGGGACGTCTGCGGCCGACCATTTACGGGTCTTGTTGTCG
TTGGCGGTCATGGGCCGAACATACTCACCCGGATCGGAGGGCCGAGGACAAGGTCGAACGAGGGGCATGA
CCCGGTGCGGGGCTTCTTGCACTCGGCATAGGCGAGTGCTAAGAATAACGTTGGCACTCGCGACCGGTGA
GTGCTAGGTCGGGACGGTGAGGCCAGGCCCGTCGTCGCAGCGAGTGGCAGCGAGGACAACTTGAGCCGTC
CGTCGCGGGCACTGCGCCCGGCCAGCGTAAGTAGCGGGGTTGCCGTCACCCGGTGACCCCCGTTTCATCC
CCGATCCGGAGGAATCACTTCGCAATGGGCATGAAGCTCACCACAATGATCAAGACGGCAGTAGCGGTCG
TGGCCATGGCGGCCATCGCGACCTTTGCGGCACCGGTCGCGTTGGCTGGATCTCACCCAGAAACGCTGGT
GAAAGTAAAAGATGCTGAAGATCAGTTGGGTGCACGAGTGGGTTACATCGAACTGGATCTCAACAGCGGT
AAGATCCTTGAGAGTTTTCGCCCCGAAGAACGTTTTCCAATGATGAGCACTTTTAAAGTTCTGCTATGTG
GCGCGGTATTATCCCGTATTGACGCCGGGCAAGAGCAACTCGGTCGCCGCATACACTATTCTCAGAATGA
CTTGGTTGAGTACTCACCAGTCACAGAAAAGCATCTTACGGATGGCATGACAGTAAGAGAATTATGCAGT
GCTGCCATAACCATGAGTGATAACACTGCGGCCAACTTACTTCTGACAACGATCGGAGGACCGAAGGAGC
TAACCGCTTTTTTGCACAACATGGGGGATCATGTAACTCGCCTTGATCGTTGGGAACCGGAGCTGAATGA
AGCCATACCAAACGACGAGCGTGACACCACGATGCCTGTAGCAATGGCAACAACGTTGCGCAAACTATTA
ACTGGCGAACTACTTACTCTAGCTTCCCGGCAACAATTAATAGACTGGATGGAGGCGGATAAAGTTGCAG
GACCACTTCTGCGCTCGGCCCTTCCGGCTGGCTGGTTTATTGCTGATAAATCTGGAGCCGGTGAGCGTGG
GTCTCGCGGTATCATTGCAGCACTGGGGCCAGATGGTAAGCCCTCCCGTATCGTAGTTATCTACACGACG
GGGAGTCAGGCAACTATGGATGAACGAAATAGACAGATCGCTGAGATAGGTGCCTCACTGATTAAGCATT
GGTAACGTGGGATCCAGCTGCAGAATTCGAAGCTTATCGATGTCGACGTAGTTAACTAGCGTACGATCGA
CTGCCAGGCATCAAATAAAACGAAAGGCTCAGTCGAAAGACTGGGCCTTTCGTTTTATGCCATCATGGCC
GCGGTGATCAGCTAGCCACCTGACGTCGGGGGGGGGGGAAAGCCACGTTGTGTCTCAAAATCTCTGATGT
TACATTGCACAAGATAAAAATATATCATCATGAACAATAAAACTGTCTGCTTACATAAACAGTAATACAA
GGGGTGTTATGAGCCATATTCAACGGGAAACGTCTTGCTCGAGGCCGCGATTAAATTCCAACATGGATGC
TGATTTATATGGGTATAAATGGGCTCGCGATAATGTCGGGCAATCAGGTGCGACAATCTATCGCTTGTAT
GGGAAGCCCCATGCGCCAGAGTTGTTTCTGAAACATGGCAAAGGTAGCGTTGCCAATGATGTTACAGATG
AGATGGTCAGACTAAACTGGCTGACGGAATTTATGCCTCTTCCGACCATCAAGCATTTTATCCGTACTCC
TGATGATGCATGGTTACTCACCACTGCGATCCCCGGGAAAACAGCATTCCAGGTATTAGAAGAATATCCT
GATTCAGGTGAAAATATTGTTGATGCGCTGGCAGTGTTCCTGCGCCGGTTGCATTCGATTCCTGTTTGTA
ATTGTCCTTTTAACAGCGATCGCGTATTTCGTCTCGCTCAGGCGCAATCACGAATGAATAACGGTTTGGT
TGATGCGAGTGATTTTGATGACGAGCGTAATGGCTGGCCTGTTGAACAAGTCTGGAAAGAAATGCATAAT
CTTTTGCCATTCTCACCGGATTCAGTCGTCACTCATGGTGATTTCTCACTTGATAACCTTATTTTTGACG
AGGGGAAATTAATAGGTTGTATTGATGTTGGACGAGTCGGAATCGCAGACCGATACCAGGATCTTGCCAT
CCTATGGAACTGCCTCGGTGAGTTTTCTCCTTCATTACAGAAACGGCTTTTTCAAAAATATGGTATTGAT
AATCCTGATATGAATAAATTGCAGTTTCATTTGATGCTCGATGAGTTTTTCTAATCAGAATTGGTTAATT
GGTTGTAACACTGGCAGAGCATTACGCTGACTTGACGGGACGGCGGCTTTGTTGAATAAATCGAACTTTT
GCTGAGTTGAAGGATCAGATCACGCATCTTCCCGACAACGCAGACCGTTCCGTGGCAAAGCAAAAGTTCA
AAATCACCAACTGGTCCACCTACAACAAAGCTCTCACCAACCGTGGCTCCCTCACTTTCTGGCTGGATGA
TGGGGCGATTCAGGCCTGGTATGAGTCAGCAACACCTTCTTCACGAGGCAGACCTCACTAGTTCCATGAG
CGTCAGACCCCGTAGAAAAGATCAAAGGATCTTC
Features (pLannotate 1.2.2; 7 found; start..end, strand, type, name):
      1..589     +  rep_origin     ori: high-copy-number ColE1/pMB1/pBR322/pUC origin of replication
   3041..3145    +  CDS            mpt63 (fragment): MP63_MYCTU - Experimental evidence at protein level: Swiss-Prot protein existence level 1. From Mycobacterium tuberculosis (strain ATCC 25618 / H37Rv).
   3135..3924    +  CDS            bla(M) (fragment): β-lactamase lacking the signal sequence; bla(M); allows cytosolic expression of β-lactamase
   3938..3955    -  misc_feature   MCS (fragment): multiple cloning site
   4002..4048    +  terminator     rrnB T1 terminator: transcription terminator T1 from the E. coli rrnB gene
   4209..5024    +  CDS            KanR: aminoglycoside phosphotransferase; aph(3')-Ia; confers resistance to kanamycin in bacteria or G418 (Geneticin®) in eukaryotes
   5165..5308    +  CDS            TRA2_ECOLX (fragment): Protein predicted: Swiss-Prot protein existence level 4. Required for transposition of transposon Tn903. From Escherichia coli.
