[The description below was written by a language model from this plasmid's Addgene catalogue record and pLannotate feature annotations shown in this document.]
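Description:
pJES103 is a bacterial expression plasmid of about 5.4 kb built on the pMV261 backbone, a vector generally used as an E. coli–mycobacteria shuttle. In E. coli it is maintained at high copy through a ColE1/pUC-type origin and selected with kanamycin via an aph(3')-Ia (KanR) gene; a short adjacent fragment matching a Tn903 transposition protein reflects the transposon origin of that resistance cassette. The automated feature table leaves a stretch of roughly 2.4 kb between the origin and the insert unannotated. The hsp60 promoter named in the catalogue record is not annotated, and no mycobacterial replicon was detected, so the table probably captures only part of the functional content of the backbone.

The payload is a reporter fusion in which E. coli TEM-1 β-lactamase lacking its own signal sequence ('blaTEM-1) is joined to the signal sequence of the Mycobacterium tuberculosis secreted protein Mpt63. The annotation shows a short mpt63 fragment running directly into the signal-less bla coding sequence, followed by a remnant of the multiple cloning site and the rrnB T1 transcription terminator. According to the record, expression is driven by the hsp60 promoter. Because truncated β-lactamase can only act on β-lactam substrates once it has been moved out of the cytoplasm, its activity depends on the attached export signal, so β-lactamase activity serves as a readout of protein export. The construct is described as a reporter for this purpose, and the associated work concerns monitoring bacterial protein export by M. tuberculosis, including during infection of host cells.
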