Addgene plasmid #135410: pJES103
Purpose: E. coli 'blaTEM-1 with M. tuberculosis mpt63 signal sequence under the control of hsp60 promoter that can be used as a reporter
Depositing lab: Miriam Braunstein. Depositing organization: University of North Carolina at Chapel Hill. Publication: Beta-lactamase can function as a reporter of bacterial protein export during Mycobacterium tuberculosis infection of host cells. McCann JR, McDonough JA, Pavelka MS, Braunstein M. Microbiology. 2007 Oct;153(Pt 10):3350-9. doi: 10.1099/mic.0.2007/008516-0. PubMed 17906134.
Backbone
  Vector backbone: pmv261
  Vector type: Bacterial Expression
Growth in bacteria
  Bacterial resistance: Kanamycin, 50 μg/mL
  Growth temperature: 37°C
  Growth strain: DH5alpha
  Copy number: High Copy
Gene/Insert
  Gene/Insert name: blaTEM-1
  Species: E. coli
  Mutation: E. coli 'blaTEM-1 with M. tuberculosis mpt63 signal sequence
  Promoter: hsp60
  Cloning method: Restriction Enzyme; 5′ cloning site Unknown (unknown if destroyed)
Terms and licenses: Academic/Nonprofit Terms; Industry Terms: Not Available to Industry
How to cite: pJES103 was a gift from Miriam Braunstein (Addgene plasmid # 135410 ; http://n2t.net/addgene:135410 ; RRID:Addgene_135410)
